Addgene plasmid #73988: B108-GFP-IRES-AP
Purpose: B108 enhancer of Blimp1 gene drives EGFP expression.
Depositing lab: Connie Cepko. Depositing organization: Harvard Medical School. Publication: A gene regulatory network controls the binary fate decision of rod and bipolar cells in the vertebrate retina. Wang S, Sengel C, Emerson MM, Cepko CL. Dev Cell. 2014 Sep 8;30(5):513-27. doi: 10.1016/j.devcel.2014.07.018. Epub 2014 Aug 21. PubMed 25155555.
Backbone
  Vector backbone: stagia3
  Backbone manufacturer: Addgene, Plasmid #28177
  Backbone size w/o insert (bp): 6620
  Total vector size (bp): 6728
  Vector type: Mammalian Expression
Growth in bacteria
  Bacterial resistance: Ampicillin, 100 μg/mL
  Growth temperature: 37°C
  Growth strain: DH5alpha
  Copy number: Unknown
Gene/Insert
  Gene/Insert name: B108 enhancer
  Species: M. musculus (mouse)
  Insert size (bp): 108
  Cloning method: Unknown
  Sequencing primers: 5′ AAAATAGGCTGTCCCCAGTG
Terms and licenses: Academic/Nonprofit Terms; Industry Terms: Not Available to Industry
How to cite: B108-GFP-IRES-AP was a gift from Connie Cepko (Addgene plasmid # 73988 ; http://n2t.net/addgene:73988 ; RRID:Addgene_73988)
