[The description below was written by a language model from this plasmid's Addgene catalogue record and pLannotate feature annotations shown in this document.]
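Description:
B108-GFP-IRES-AP is a mammalian expression reporter plasmid built on the Stagia3 backbone, designed to read out the activity of a candidate cis-regulatory element. It is propagated in E. coli through a high-copy ColE1/pUC-type origin and selected with ampicillin via the β-lactamase gene and its native promoter. The backbone also carries an SV40 origin with flanking SV40 promoter and poly(A) fragments, along with lac promoter/operator remnants that appear to be cloning-vector leftovers and not functional parts of the reporter.

The insert is a 108 bp mouse enhancer, B108, taken from the Blimp1 gene. It sits upstream of a bicistronic reporter: an EGFP coding sequence, followed by an EMCV IRES that allows cap-independent translation of a second reading frame encoding human placental alkaline phosphatase (annotated as a SEAP fragment). The transcript ends in a rabbit β-globin polyadenylation region. Upstream of the enhancer position lie a synthetic poly(A) signal and an RNA polymerase II pause site from the human α2 globin gene. These elements insulate the reporter from spurious read-through transcription coming from the plasmid backbone, so that the signal reflects enhancer activity. The feature table does not annotate the B108 element itself or a minimal promoter in the unannotated interval before EGFP, so the identity of the basal promoter is not stated in the record.

Cells in which the enhancer is active can be identified by green fluorescence or by alkaline phosphatase histochemistry. The associated work concerns the gene regulatory network that controls the choice between rod and bipolar cell fates in the vertebrate retina, which points to use as an enhancer-activity reporter in retinal tissue.
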