Features (pLannotate 1.2.2; 19 found; start..end, strand, type, name):
     47..95      +  polyA_signal   poly(A) signal: synthetic polyadenylation signal
    109..200     +  misc_feature   pause site: RNA polymerase II transcriptional pause signal from the human α2 globin gene
    426..1145    +  CDS            EGFP: the original enhanced GFP (Yang et al., 1996) mammalian codon-optimized
   1157..1175    -  promoter       chicken β-actin promoter (fragment): contains a 21-bp deletion relative to the standard chicken β-actin promoter
   1283..1745    +  misc_feature   IRES: internal ribosome entry site (IRES) of the encephalomyocarditis virus (EMCV)
   1758..3258    +  CDS            SEAP (fragment): secreted alkaline phosphatase from human placenta The natural enzyme has a C-terminal transmembrane sequence that is replaced by a GPI anchor.
   3676..3747    +  CDS            HBB (fragment): HBB_PONPY - Experimental evidence at transcript level: Swiss-Prot protein existence level 2. Involved in oxygen transport from the lung to the various peripheral tissues. From Pongo pygmaeus (Bornean orangutan).
   3818..3873    +  polyA_signal   β-globin poly(A) signal: rabbit β-globin polyadenylation signal (Gil and Proudfoot, 1987)
   4258..4274    -  protein_bind   lac operator: The lac repressor binds to the lac operator to inhibit transcription in E. coli. This inhibition can be relieved by adding lactose or isopropyl-β-D-thiogalactopyranoside (IPTG). lac repressor encoded by lacI
   4282..4312    -  promoter       lac promoter: promoter for the E. coli lac operon
   4327..4348    -  protein_bind   CAP binding site: CAP binding activates transcription in the presence of cAMP. E. coli catabolite activator protein
   4361..4400    -  CDS            lacI (fragment): lac repressor; lacI; The lac repressor binds to the lac operator to inhibit transcription in E. coli. This inhibition can be relieved by adding lactose or isopropyl-β-D-thiogalactopyranoside (IPTG).
   4407..4429    +  promoter       SV40 promoter (fragment): SV40 enhancer and early promoter
   4453..4588    +  rep_origin     SV40 ori: SV40 origin of replication
   4608..4742    +  polyA_signal   SV40 poly(A) signal: SV40 polyadenylation signal
   4744..4798    -  CDS            lacI (fragment): lac repressor; lacI; The lac repressor binds to the lac operator to inhibit transcription in E. coli. This inhibition can be relieved by adding lactose or isopropyl-β-D-thiogalactopyranoside (IPTG).
   4981..5569    -  rep_origin     ori: high-copy-number ColE1/pMB1/pBR322/pUC origin of replication
   5740..6600    -  CDS            AmpR: β-lactamase; bla; confers resistance to ampicillin, carbenicillin, and related antibiotics
   6601..6705    -  promoter       AmpR promoter: bla
>Addgene plasmid #73988 | B108-GFP-IRES-AP | addgene full sequence | sequence record 179982 | Addgene NGS Result
GGTCGAGAAGTAATATTAAGGTACGGGAGGTACTTGGAGCGGCCGCAATAAAATATCTTTATTTTCATTA
CATCTGTGTGTTGGTTTTTTGTGTGAATCGATAGTACTAACATACGCTCTCCATCAAAACAAAACGAAAC
AAAACAAACTAGCAAAATAGGCTGTCCCCAGTGCAAGTGCAGGTGCCAGAACATTTCTCTATCGATAGTC
GACCAATTGCTCGAGTTCGGAAATAGGTCAGGTACTTGGGAGATTAGACAAGCTTGCTTCATCCCTGAAT
ACAATTAGGAGGAATTAGACCTGCAGCAAGTAGCTTGGATTTATCAGCTTTAATTGAATTCTATATAATG
GAAGCTTGACCGGAGCCGTTAGTTGCCCGTCGGACGCGATTTGCGAGGCGCTTTATGCGCGCACCGGTCG
CCACCATGGTGAGCAAGGGCGAGGAGCTGTTCACCGGGGTGGTGCCCATCCTGGTCGAGCTGGACGGCGA
CGTAAACGGCCACAAGTTCAGCGTGTCCGGCGAGGGCGAGGGCGATGCCACCTACGGCAAGCTGACCCTG
AAGTTCATCTGCACCACCGGCAAGCTGCCCGTGCCCTGGCCCACCCTCGTGACCACCCTGACCTACGGCG
TGCAGTGCTTCAGCCGCTACCCCGACCACATGAAGCAGCACGACTTCTTCAAGTCCGCCATGCCCGAAGG
CTACGTCCAGGAGCGCACCATCTTCTTCAAGGACGACGGCAACTACAAGACCCGCGCCGAGGTGAAGTTC
GAGGGCGACACCCTGGTGAACCGCATCGAGCTGAAGGGCATCGACTTCAAGGAGGACGGCAACATCCTGG
GGCACAAGCTGGAGTACAACTACAACAGCCACAACGTCTATATCATGGCCGACAAGCAGAAGAACGGCAT
CAAGGTGAACTTCAAGATCCGCCACAACATCGAGGACGGCAGCGTGCAGCTCGCCGACCACTACCAGCAG
AACACCCCCATCGGCGACGGCCCCGTGCTGCTGCCCGACAACCACTACCTGAGCACCCAGTCCGCCCTGA
GCAAAGACCCCAACGAGAAGCGCGATCACATGGTCCTGCTGGAGTTCGTGACCGCCGCCGGGATCACTCT
CGGCATGGACGAGCTGTACAAGTAAAGCGGCCAATTCCGCCCCCCCCCCCCCCCCTCTCCCTCCCCCCCC
CCTAACGTTACTGGCCGAAGCCGCTTGGAATAAGGCCGGTGTGCGTTTGTCTATATGTTATTTTCCACCA
TATTGCCGTCTTTTGGCAATGTGAGGGCCCGGAAACCTGGCCCTGTCTTCTTGACGAGCATTCCTAGGGG
TCTTTCCCCTCTCGCCAAAGGAATGCAAGGTCTGTTGAATGTCGTGAAGGAAGCAGTTCCTCTGGAAGCT
TCTTGAAGACAAACAACGTCTGTAGCGACCCTTTGCAGGCAGCGGAACCCCCCACCTGGCGACAGGTGCC
TCTGCGGCCAAAAGCCACGTGTATAAGATACACCTGCAAAGGCGGCACAACCCCAGTGCCACGTTGTGAG
TTGGATAGTTGTGGAAAGAGTCAAATGGCTCTCCTCAAGCGTATTCAACAAGGGGCTGAAGGATGCCCAG
AAGGTACCCCATTGTATGGGATCTGATCTGGGGCCTCGGTGCACATGCTTTACATGTGTTTAGTCGAGGT
TAAAAAAACGTCTAGGCCCCCCGAACCACGGGGACGTGGTTTTCCTTTGAAAAACACGATGATAATATGG
GGTCGAGGCTGCTGCTGCTGCTGCTGCTGGGCCTGAGGCTACAGCTCTCCCTGGGCATCATCCCAGTTGA
GGAGGAGAACCCGGACTTCTGGAACCGCGAGGCAGCCGAGGCCCTGGGTGCCGCCAAGAAGCTGCAGCCT
GCACAGACAGCCGCCAAGAACCTCATCATCTTCCTGGGCGATGGGATGGGGGTGTCTACGGTGACAGCTG
CCAGGATCCTAAAAGGGCAGAAGAAGGACAAACTGGGGCCTGAGATACCCCTGGCCATGGACCGCTTCCC
ATATGTGGCTCTGTCCAAGACATACAATGTAGACAAACATGTGCCAGACAGTGGAGCCACAGCCACGGCC
TACCTGTGCGGGGTCAAGGGCAACTTCCAGACCATTGGCTTGAGTGCAGCCGCCCGCTTTAACCAGTGCA
ACACGACACGCGGCAACGAGGTCATCTCCGTGATGAATCGGGCCAAGAAAGCAGGGAAGTCAGTGGGAGT
GGTAACCACCACACGAGTGCAGCACGCCTCGCCAGCCGGCACCTACGCCCACACGGTGAACCGCAACTGG
TACTCGGACGCCGACGTGCCTGCCTCGGCCCGCCAGGAGGGGTGCCAGGACATCGCTACGCAGCTCATCT
CCAACATGGACATTGACGTGATCCTAGGTGGAGGCCGAAAGTACATGTTTCGCATGGGAACCCCAGACCC
TGAGTACCCAGATGACTACAGCCAAGGTGGGACCAGGCTGGACGGGAAGAATCTGGTGCAGGAATGGCTG
GCGAAGCGCCAGGGTGCCCGGTATGTGTGGAACCGCACTGAGCTCATGCAGGCTTCCCTGGACCCGTCTG
TGACCCATCTCATGGGTCTCTTTGAGCCTGGAGACATGAAATACGAGATCCACCGAGACTCCACACTGGA
CCCCTCCCTGATGGAGATGACAGAGGCTGCCCTGCGCCTGCTGAGCAGGAACCCCCGCGGCTTCTTCCTC
TTCGTGGAGGGTGGTCGCATCGACCATGGTCATCATGAAAGCAGGGCTTACCGGGCACTGACTGAGACGA
TCATGTTCGACGACGCCATTGAGAGGGCGGGCCAGCTCACCAGCGAGGAGGACACGCTGAGCCTCGTCAC
TGCCGACCACTCCCACGTCTTCTCCTTCGGAGGCTACCCCCTGCGAGGGAGCTCCATCTTCGGGCTGGCC
CCTGGCAAGGCCCGGGACAGGAAGGCCTACACGGTCCTCCTATACGGAAACGGTCCAGGCTATGTGCTCA
AGGACGGCGCCCGGCCGGATGTTACCGAGAGCGAGAGCGGGAGCCCCGAGTATCGGCAGCAGTCAGCAGT
GCCCCTGGACGAAGAGACCCACGCAGGCGAGGACGTGGCGGTGTTCGCGCGCGGCCCGCAGGCGCACCTG
GTTCACGGCGTGCAGGAGCAGACCTTCATAGCGCACGTCATGGCCTTCGCCGCCTGCCTGGAGCCCTACA
CCGCCTGCGACCTGGCGCCCCCCGCCGGCACCACCGACGCCGCGCACCCGGGGCGGTCCGTGGTCCCCGC
GTTGCTTCCTCTGCTGGCCGGGACCCTGCTGCTGCTGGAGACGGCCACTGCTCCCTGAGTGTCCCGTCCC
TGGGGCTCCTGCTTCCCCATCCCGGAGTTCTCCTGCTCCCCACCTCCTGTCGTCCTGCCTGGCCTCCAGC
CCGAGTCGTCATCCCCGGAGTCCCTATACAGAGGTCCTGCCATGGAACCTTCCCCTCCCCGTGCGCTCTG
GGGACTGAGCCCATGACACCAAACCTGCCCCTTGGCTGCTCTCGGACTCCCTACCCCAACCCCAGGGACT
GCAGGTTGTGCCCTGTGGCTGCCTGCACCCCAGGAAAGGAGGGGGCTCAGGCCATCCAGCCACCACCTAC
AGCCCAGTGGGGTCGAGGATATCGCGGCCGGCCGCACTCCTCAGGTGCAGGCTGCCTATCAGAAGGTGGT
GGCTGGTGTGGCCAATGCCCTGGCTCACAAATACCACTGAGATCTTTTTCCCTCTGCCAAAAATTATGGG
GACATCATGAAGCCCCTTGAGCATCTGACTTCTGGCTAATAAAGGAAATTTATTTTCATTGCAATAGTGT
GTTGGAATTTTTTGTGTCTCTCACTCGGAAGGACATATGGGAGGGCAAATCATTTAAAACATCAGAATGA
GTATTTGGTTTAGAGTTTGGCAACATATGCCCATATGCTGGCTGCCATGAACAAAGGTTGGCTATAAAGA
GGTCATCAGTATATGAAACAGCCCCCTGCTGTCCATTCCTTATTCCATAGAAAAGCCTTGACTTGAGGTT
AGATTTTTTTTATATTTTGTTTTGTGTTATTTTTTTCTTTAACATCCCTAAAATTTTCCTTACATGTTTT
ACTAGCCAGATTTTTCCTCCTCTCCTGACTACTCCCAGTCATAGCTGTCCCTCTTCTCTTATGGAGATCC
CTCGACCTGCAGCCCAAGCTTGGCGTAATCATGGTCATAGCTGTTTCCTGTGTGAAATTGTTATCCGCTC
ACAATTCCACACAACATACGAGCCGGAAGCATAAAGTGTAAAGCCTGGGGTGCCTAATGAGTGAGCTAAC
TCACATTAATTGCGTTGCGCTCACTGCCCGCTTTCCAGTCGGGAAACCTGTCGTGCCAGCGGATCCGCAT
CTCAATTAGTCAGCAACCATAGTCCCGCCCCTAACTCCGCCCATCCCGCCCCTAACTCCGCCCAGTTCCG
CCCATTCTCCGCCCCATGGCTGACTAATTTTTTTTATTTATGCAGAGGCCGAGGCCGCCTCGGCCTCTGA
GCTATTCCAGAAGTAGTGAGGAGGCTTTTTTGGAGGCCTAGGCTTTTGCAAAAAGCTAACTTGTTTATTG
CAGCTTATAATGGTTACAAATAAAGCAATAGCATCACAAATTTCACAAATAAAGCATTTTTTTCACTGCA
TTCTAGTTGTGGTTTGTCCAAACTCATCAATGTATCTTATCATGTCTGGATCCGCTGCATTAATGAATCG
GCCAACGCGCGGGGAGAGGCGGTTTGCGTATTGGGCGCTCTTCCGCTTCCTCGCTCACTGACTCGCTGCG
CTCGGTCGTTCGGCTGCGGCGAGCGGTATCAGCTCACTCAAAGGCGGTAATACGGTTATCCACAGAATCA
GGGGATAACGCAGGAAAGAACATGTGAGCAAAAGGCCAGCAAAAGGCCAGGAACCGTAAAAAGGCCGCGT
TGCTGGCGTTTTTCCATAGGCTCCGCCCCCCTGACGAGCATCACAAAAATCGACGCTCAAGTCAGAGGTG
GCGAAACCCGACAGGACTATAAAGATACCAGGCGTTTCCCCCTGGAAGCTCCCTCGTGCGCTCTCCTGTT
CCGACCCTGCCGCTTACCGGATACCTGTCCGCCTTTCTCCCTTCGGGAAGCGTGGCGCTTTCTCATAGCT
CACGCTGTAGGTATCTCAGTTCGGTGTAGGTCGTTCGCTCCAAGCTGGGCTGTGTGCACGAACCCCCCGT
TCAGCCCGACCGCTGCGCCTTATCCGGTAACTATCGTCTTGAGTCCAACCCGGTAAGACACGACTTATCG
CCACTGGCAGCAGCCACTGGTAACAGGATTAGCAGAGCGAGGTATGTAGGCGGTGCTACAGAGTTCTTGA
AGTGGTGGCCTAACTACGGCTACACTAGAAGAACAGTATTTGGTATCTGCGCTCTGCTGAAGCCAGTTAC
CTTCGGAAAAAGAGTTGGTAGCTCTTGATCCGGCAAACAAACCACCGCTGGTAGCGGTGGTTTTTTTGTT
TGCAAGCAGCAGATTACGCGCAGAAAAAAAGGATCTCAAGAAGATCCTTTGATCTTTTCTACGGGGTCTG
ACGCTCAGTGGAACGAAAACTCACGTTAAGGGATTTTGGTCATGAGATTATCAAAAAGGATCTTCACCTA
GATCCTTTTAAATTAAAAATGAAGTTTTAAATCAATCTAAAGTATATATGAGTAAACTTGGTCTGACAGT
TACCAATGCTTAATCAGTGAGGCACCTATCTCAGCGATCTGTCTATTTCGTTCATCCATAGTTGCCTGAC
TCCCCGTCGTGTAGATAACTACGATACGGGAGGGCTTACCATCTGGCCCCAGTGCTGCAATGATACCGCG
AGACCCACGCTCACCGGCTCCAGATTTATCAGCAATAAACCAGCCAGCCGGAAGGGCCGAGCGCAGAAGT
GGTCCTGCAACTTTATCCGCCTCCATCCAGTCTATTAATTGTTGCCGGGAAGCTAGAGTAAGTAGTTCGC
CAGTTAATAGTTTGCGCAACGTTGTTGCCATTGCTACAGGCATCGTGGTGTCACGCTCGTCGTTTGGTAT
GGCTTCATTCAGCTCCGGTTCCCAACGATCAAGGCGAGTTACATGATCCCCCATGTTGTGCAAAAAAGCG
GTTAGCTCCTTCGGTCCTCCGATCGTTGTCAGAAGTAAGTTGGCCGCAGTGTTATCACTCATGGTTATGG
CAGCACTGCATAATTCTCTTACTGTCATGCCATCCGTAAGATGCTTTTCTGTGACTGGTGAGTACTCAAC
CAAGTCATTCTGAGAATAGTGTATGCGGCGACCGAGTTGCTCTTGCCCGGCGTCAATACGGGATAATACC
GCGCCACATAGCAGAACTTTAAAAGTGCTCATCATTGGAAAACGTTCTTCGGGGCGAAAACTCTCAAGGA
TCTTACCGCTGTTGAGATCCAGTTCGATGTAACCCACTCGTGCACCCAACTGATCTTCAGCATCTTTTAC
TTTCACCAGCGTTTCTGGGTGAGCAAAAACAGGAAGGCAAAATGCCGCAAAAAAGGGAATAAGGGCGACA
CGGAAATGTTGAATACTCATACTCTTCCTTTTTCAATATTATTGAAGCATTTATCAGGGTTATTGTCTCA
TGAGCGGATACATATTTGAATGTATTTAGAAAAATAAACAAATAGGGGTTCCGCGCACATTTCCCCGAAA
AGTGCCACCTG
